LOCUS       Exported 7182 bp ds-DNA circular SYN 13-MAY-2021
DEFINITION  MoClo Level 1 luciferase reporter.
ACCESSION   .
VERSION     .
KEYWORDS    pEPYC1CB0471
SOURCE      synthetic DNA construct
  ORGANISM  synthetic DNA construct
REFERENCE   1 (bases 1 to 7182)
  AUTHORS   Cai YM, Kallam K, Tidd H, Gendarini G, Salzman A, Patron NJ
  TITLE     Rational design of minimal synthetic promoters for plants.
  JOURNAL   Nucleic Acids Res. 2020 Aug 28. pii: 5897334. doi:
            10.1093/nar/gkaa682.
  PUBMED    32856047
REFERENCE   2 (bases 1 to 7182)
  AUTHORS   .
  TITLE     Direct Submission
  JOURNAL   Exported May 13, 2021 from SnapGene Server 1.1.58
            http://www.snapgene.com
FEATURES             Location/Qualifiers
     source          1..7182
                     /organism="synthetic DNA construct"
                     /mol_type="other DNA"
     misc_feature    42..66
                     /label=RB T-DNA repeat
                     /note="right border repeat from nopaline C58 T-DNA"
     CDS             complement(222..1370)
                     /codon_start=1
                     /product="trans-acting replication protein that binds to
                     and activates oriV"
                     /label=trfA
                     /translation="MNRTFDRKAYRQELIDAGFSAEDAETIASRTVMRAPRETFQSVGS
                     MVQQATAKIERDSVQLAPPALPAPSAAVERSRRLEQEAAGLAKSMTIDTRGTMTTKKRK
                     TAGEDLAKQVSEAKQAALLKHTKQQIKEMQLSLFDIAPWPDTMRAMPNDTARSALFTTR
                     NKKIPREALQNKVIFHVNKDVKITYTGVELRADDDELVWQQVLEYAKRTPIGEPITFTF
                     YELCQDLGWSINGRYYTKAEECLSRLQATAMGFTSDRVGHLESVSLLHRFRVLDRGKKT
                     SRCQVLIDEEIVVLFAGDHYTKFIWEKYRKLSPTARRMFDYFSSHREPYPLKLETFRLM
                     CGSDSTRVKKWREQVGEACEELRGSGLVEHAWVNDDLVHCKR"
     rep_origin      complement(1706..2294)
                     /direction=LEFT
                     /label=ori
                     /note="high-copy-number ColE1/pMB1/pBR322/pUC origin of
                     replication"
     primer_bind     complement(1786..1805)
                     /label=pBR322ori-F
                     /note="pBR322 origin, forward primer"
     CDS             complement(2465..3325)
                     /codon_start=1
                     /gene="bla"
                     /product="beta-lactamase"
                     /label=AmpR
                     /note="confers resistance to ampicillin, carbenicillin, and
                     related antibiotics"
                     /translation="MSIQHFRVALIPFFAAFCLPVFAHPETLVKVKDAEDQLGARVGYI
                     ELDLNSGKILESFRPEERFPMMSTFKVLLCGAVLSRIDAGQEQLGRRIHYSQNDLVEYS
                     PVTEKHLTDGMTVRELCSAAITMSDNTAANLLLTTIGGPKELTAFLHNMGDHVTRLDRW
                     EPELNEAIPNDERDTTMPVAMATTLRKLLTGELLTLASRQQLIDWMEADKVAGPLLRSA
                     LPAGWFIADKSGAGERGSRGIIAALGPDGKPSRIVVIYTTGSQATMDERNRQIAEIGAS
                     LIKHW"
     primer_bind     3088..3107
                     /label=Amp-R
                     /note="Ampicillin resistance gene, reverse primer"
     promoter        complement(3326..3430)
                     /gene="bla"
                     /label=AmpR promoter
     rep_origin      3517..4148
                     /label=oriV
                     /note="incP origin of replication"
     misc_feature    4240..4264
                     /label=LB T-DNA repeat
                     /note="left border repeat from nopaline C58 T-DNA"
     misc_feature    4664..4719
                     /label=TMV Omega
                     /note="translational enhancer from the tobacco mosaic virus
                     5'-leader sequence (Gallie et al., 1988)"
     CDS             4721..6370
                     /codon_start=1
                     /gene="luc+"
                     /product="firefly luciferase"
                     /label=luciferase
                     /note="enhanced luc+ version of the luciferase gene"
                     /translation="MEDAKNIKKGPAPFYPLEDGTAGEQLHKAMKRYALVPGTIAFTDA
                     HIEVDITYAEYFEMSVRLAEAMKRYGLNTNHRIVVCSENSLQFFMPVLGALFIGVAVAP
                     ANDIYNERELLNSMGISQPTVVFVSKKGLQKILNVQKKLPIIQKIIIMDSKTDYQGFQS
                     MYTFVTSHLPPGFNEYDFVPESFDRDKTIALIMNSSGSTGLPKGVALPHRTACVRFSHA
                     RDPIFGNQIIPDTAILSVVPFHHGFGMFTTLGYLICGFRVVLMYRFEEELFLRSLQDYK
                     IQSALLVPTLFSFFAKSTLIDKYDLSNLHEIASGGAPLSKEVGEAVAKRFHLPGIRQGY
                     GLTETTSAILITPEGDDKPGAVGKVVPFFEAKVVDLDTGKTLGVNQRGELCVRGPMIMS
                     GYVNNPEATNALIDKDGWLHSGDIAYWDEDEHFFIVDRLKSLIKYKGYQVAPAELESIL
                     LQHPNIFDAGVAGLPDDDAGELPAAVVVLEHGKTMTEKEIVDYVASQVTTAKKLRGGVV
                     FVDEVPKGLTGKLDARKIREILIKAKKGGKIAV"
     primer_bind     complement(4787..4805)
                     /label=LucNrev
                     /note="Firefly luciferase, reverse primer"
     CDS             6434..6457
                     /codon_start=1
                     /product="FLAG(R) epitope tag, followed by an enterokinase
                     cleavage site"
                     /label=FLAG
                     /translation="DYKDDDDK"
     terminator      6468..7175
                     /label=OCS terminator
                     /note="octopine synthase terminator"
ORIGIN
        1 gcaattgtct tctgcacgaa gtggtttaaa ctatcagtgt ttgacaggat atattggcgg
       61 gtaaacctaa gagaaaagag cgtttattag aataatcgga tatttaaaag ggcgtgaaaa
      121 ggtttatccg ttcgtccatt tgtatgtgca tgccaaccac agggttcccc agatcaggcg
      181 ctggctgctg aacccccagc cggaactgac cccacaaggc cctagcgttt gcaatgcacc
      241 aggtcatcat tgacccaggc gtgttccacc aggccgctgc ctcgcaactc ttcgcaggct
      301 tcgccgacct gctcgcgcca cttcttcacg cgggtggaat ccgatccgca catgaggcgg
      361 aaggtttcca gcttgagcgg gtacggctcc cggtgcgagc tgaaatagtc gaacatccgt
      421 cgggccgtcg gcgacagctt gcggtacttc tcccatatga atttcgtgta gtggtcgcca
      481 gcaaacagca cgacgatttc ctcgtcgatc aggacctggc aacgggacgt tttcttgcca
      541 cggtccagga cgcggaagcg gtgcagcagc gacaccgatt ccaggtgccc aacgcggtcg
      601 gacgtgaagc ccatcgccgt cgcctgtagg cgcgacaggc attcctcggc cttcgtgtaa
      661 taccggccat tgatcgacca gcccaggtcc tggcaaagct cgtagaacgt gaaggtgatc
      721 ggctcgccga taggggtgcg cttcgcgtac tccaacacct gctgccacac cagttcgtca
      781 tcgtcggccc gcagctcgac gccggtgtag gtgatcttca cgtccttgtt gacgtggaaa
      841 atgaccttgt tttgcagcgc ctcgcgcggg attttcttgt tgcgcgtggt gaacagggca
      901 gagcgggccg tgtcgtttgg catcgctcgc atcgtgtccg gccacggcgc aatatcgaac
      961 aaggaaagct gcatttcctt gatctgctgc ttcgtgtgtt tcagcaacgc ggcctgcttg
     1021 gcctcgctga cctgttttgc caggtcctcg ccggcggttt ttcgcttctt ggtcgtcata
     1081 gttcctcgcg tgtcgatggt catcgacttc gccaaacctg ccgcctcctg ttcaagacga
     1141 cgcgaacgct ccacggcggc cgatggcgcg ggcagggcag ggggagccag ttgcacgctg
     1201 tcgcgctcga tcttggccgt agcttgctgg accatcgagc cgacggactg gaaggtttcg
     1261 cggggcgcac gcatgacggt gcggcttgcg atggtttcgg catcctcggc ggaaaacccc
     1321 gcgtcgatca gttcttgcct gtatgccttc cggtcaaacg tccgattcat tcaccctcct
     1381 tgcgggattg ccccgactca cgccggggca atgtgccctt attcctgatt tgacccgcct
     1441 ggtgccttgg tgtccagata atccacctta tcggcaatga agtcggtccc gtagaccgtc
     1501 tggccgtcct tctcgtactt ggtattccga atcttgccct gcacgaatac cagcgacccc
     1561 ttgcccaaat acttgccgtg ggcctcggcc tgagagccaa aacacttgat gcggaagaag
     1621 tcggtgcgct cctgcttgtc gccggcatcg ttgcgccaca tctaggatct gccaggaacc
     1681 gtaaaaaggc cgcgttgctg gcgtttttcc ataggctccg cccccctgac gagcatcaca
     1741 aaaatcgacg ctcaagtcag aggtggcgaa acccgacagg actataaaga taccaggcgt
     1801 ttccccctgg aagctccctc gtgcgctctc ctgttccgac cctgccgctt accggatacc
     1861 tgtccgcctt tctcccttcg ggaagcgtgg cgctttctca tagctcacgc tgtaggtatc
     1921 tcagttcggt gtaggtcgtt cgctccaagc tgggctgtgt gcacgaaccc cccgttcagc
     1981 ccgaccgctg cgccttatcc ggtaactatc gtcttgagtc caacccggta agacacgact
     2041 tatcgccact ggcagcagcc actggtaaca ggattagcag agcgaggtat gtaggcggtg
     2101 ctacagagtt cttgaagtgg tggcctaact acggctacac tagaagaaca gtatttggta
     2161 tctgcgctct gctgaagcca gttaccttcg gaaaaagagt tggtagctct tgatccggca
     2221 aacaaaccac cgctggtagc ggtggttttt ttgtttgcaa gcagcagatt acgcgcagaa
     2281 aaaaaggatc tcaagaagat cctttgatct tttctacggg gtctgacgct cagtggaacg
     2341 aaaactcacg ttaagggatt ttggtcatga gattatcaaa aaggatcttc acctagatcc
     2401 ttttaaatta aaaatgaagt tttaaatcaa tctaaagtat atatgagtaa acttggtctg
     2461 acagttacca atgcttaatc agtgaggcac ctatctcagc gatctgtcta tttcgttcat
     2521 ccatagttgc ctgactcccc gtcgtgtaga taactacgat acgggagggc ttaccatctg
     2581 gccccagtgc tgcaatgata ccgcgagaac cacgctcacc ggctccagat ttatcagcaa
     2641 taaaccagcc agccggaagg gccgagcgca gaagtggtcc tgcaacttta tccgcctcca
     2701 tccagtctat taattgttgc cgggaagcta gagtaagtag ttcgccagtt aatagtttgc
     2761 gcaacgttgt tgccattgct acaggcatcg tggtgtcacg ctcgtcgttt ggtatggctt
     2821 cattcagctc cggttcccaa cgatcaaggc gagttacatg atcccccatg ttgtgcaaaa
     2881 aagcggttag ctccttcggt cctccgatcg ttgtcagaag taagttggcc gcagtgttat
     2941 cactcatggt tatggcagca ctgcataatt ctcttactgt catgccatcc gtaagatgct
     3001 tttctgtgac tggtgagtac tcaaccaagt cattctgaga atagtgtatg cggcgaccga
     3061 gttgctcttg cccggcgtca atacgggata ataccgcgcc acatagcaga actttaaaag
     3121 tgctcatcat tggaaaacgt tcttcggggc gaaaactctc aaggatctta ccgctgttga
     3181 gatccagttc gatgtaaccc actcgtgcac ccaactgatc ttcagcatct tttactttca
     3241 ccagcgtttc tgggtgagca aaaacaggaa ggcaaaatgc cgcaaaaaag ggaataaggg
     3301 cgacacggaa atgttgaata ctcatactct tcctttttca atattattga agcatttatc
     3361 aaggttattg tctcatgagc ggatacatat ttgaatgtat ttagaaaaat aaacaaatag
     3421 gggttccgcg cacgaattgg ccagcgctgc catttttggg gtgaggccgt tcgcggccga
     3481 ggggcgcagc ccctgggggg atgggaggcc cgcgttagcg ggccgggagg gttcgagaag
     3541 ggggggcacc ccccttcggc gtgcgcggtc acgcgcacag ggcgcagccc tggttaaaaa
     3601 caaggtttat aaatattggt ttaaaagcag gttaaaagac aggttagcgg tggccgaaaa
     3661 acgggcggaa acccttgcaa atgctggatt ttctgcctgt ggacagcccc tcaaatgtca
     3721 ataggtgcgc ccctcatctg tcagcactct gcccctcaag tgtcaaggat cgcgcccctc
     3781 atctgtcagt agtcgcgccc ctcaagtgtc aataccgcag ggcacttatc cccaggcttg
     3841 tccacatcat ctgtgggaaa ctcgcgtaaa atcaggcgtt ttcgccgatt tgcgaggctg
     3901 gccagctcca cgtcgccggc cgaaatcgag cctgcccctc atctgtcaac gccgcgccgg
     3961 gtgagtcggc ccctcaagtg tcaacgtccg cccctcatct gtcagtgagg gccaagtttt
     4021 ccgcgaggta tccacaacgc cggcggccgc ggtgtctcgc acacggcttc gacggcgttt
     4081 ctggcgcgtt tgcagggcca tagacggccg ccagcccagc ggcgagggca accagcccgg
     4141 tgagcgtcgc aaaggagatc ctgatctgac tgatgggctg cctgtatcga gtggtgattt
     4201 tgtgccgagc tgccggtcgg ggagctgttg gctggctggt ggcaggatat attgtggtgt
     4261 aaacaaattg acgcttagac aacttaataa cacattgcgg acgtttttaa tgtactgggg
     4321 tggatgcagt gggccccact ctgtgaagac aatgccgaat tcggatccgg agggaggcgt
     4381 gtcgttttag tgaggaacca cgtctacaag gtaggtcacg accactatgc catgagctaa
     4441 gcacatacgt cagtatcagc ttagcaaaac cattattgcg tctgcacctc acatgtaggc
     4501 tgaagataag ataataatgt tgaagataag aacgaccact atgcccaatt agctgacgta
     4561 agggatgacg cacaggttgt ctgcacctca catgtactat ataaggtttt gctattcatt
     4621 gaaagcagta gtgactgatt tgtatatata ctgtattttt acaacaatta ccaacaacaa
     4681 caaacaacaa acaacattac aattactatt tacaattaca atggaggacg ccaaaaacat
     4741 aaagaaaggc ccggcgccat tctatccgct ggaagatgga accgctggag agcaactgca
     4801 taaggctatg aagagatacg ccctggttcc tggaacaatt gcttttacag atgcacatat
     4861 cgaggtggac atcacttacg ctgagtactt cgaaatgtcc gttcggttgg cagaagctat
     4921 gaaacgatat gggctgaata caaatcacag aatcgtcgta tgcagtgaaa actctcttca
     4981 attctttatg ccggtgttgg gcgcgttatt tatcggagtt gcagttgcgc ccgcgaacga
     5041 catttataat gaacgtgaat tgctcaacag tatgggcatt tcgcagccta ccgtggtgtt
     5101 cgtttccaaa aaggggttgc aaaaaatttt gaacgtgcaa aaaaagctcc caatcatcca
     5161 aaaaattatt atcatggatt ctaaaacgga ttaccaggga tttcagtcga tgtacacgtt
     5221 cgtcacatct catctacctc ccggttttaa tgaatacgat tttgtgccag agtccttcga
     5281 tagggacaag acaattgcac tgatcatgaa ctcctctgga tctactggtc tgcctaaagg
     5341 tgtcgctctg cctcatagaa ctgcctgcgt gagattctcg catgccagag atcctatttt
     5401 tggcaatcaa atcattccgg atactgcgat tttaagtgtt gttccattcc atcacggttt
     5461 tggaatgttt actacactcg gatatttgat atgtggattt cgagtcgtct taatgtatag
     5521 atttgaagaa gaactgtttc tgaggagcct tcaggattac aagattcaaa gtgcgctgct
     5581 ggtgccaacc ctattctcct tcttcgccaa aagcactctg attgacaaat acgatttatc
     5641 taatttacac gaaattgctt ctggtggcgc tcccctctct aaggaagtcg gggaagcggt
     5701 tgccaagagg ttccatctgc caggtatcag gcaaggatat gggctcactg agactacatc
     5761 agctattctg attacacccg agggggatga taaaccgggc gcggtcggta aagttgttcc
     5821 attttttgaa gcgaaggttg tggatctgga taccgggaaa acgctgggcg ttaatcaaag
     5881 aggcgaactg tgtgtgagag gtcctatgat tatgtccggt tatgtaaaca atccggaagc
     5941 gaccaacgcc ttgattgaca aggatggatg gctacattct ggagacatag cttactggga
     6001 cgaggacgaa cacttcttca tcgttgaccg cctgaagtct ctgattaagt acaaaggcta
     6061 tcaggtggct cccgctgaat tggaatccat cttgctccaa caccccaaca tcttcgacgc
     6121 aggtgtcgca ggtctgcccg acgatgacgc cggtgaactt cccgccgccg ttgttgtttt
     6181 ggagcacgga aagacgatga cggaaaaaga gatcgtggat tacgtcgcca gtcaagtaac
     6241 aaccgcgaaa aagttgcgcg gaggagttgt gtttgtggac gaagtaccga aaggtcttac
     6301 cggaaaactc gacgcaagaa aaatcagaga gatcctcata aaggccaaga agggcggaaa
     6361 gatcgccgtg ggttcggatt ataaggacca tgacggagac tataaggacc atgacctcga
     6421 cgctgcagca gcggattata aggacgatga cgataagtga gcttgtcctg ctttaatgag
     6481 atatgcgaga agcctatgat cgcatgatat ttgctttcaa ttctgttgtg cacgttgtaa
     6541 aaaacctgag catgtgtagc tcagatcctt accgccggtt tcggttcatt ctaatgaata
     6601 tatcacccgt tactatcgta tttttatgaa taatattctc cgttcaattt actgattgta
     6661 ccctactact tatatgtaca atattaaaat gaaaacaata tattgtgctg aataggttta
     6721 tagcgacatc tatgatagag cgccacaata acaaacaatt gcgttttatt attacaaatc
     6781 caattttaaa aaaagcggca gaaccggtca aacctaaaag actgattaca taaatcttat
     6841 tcaaatttca aaagtgcccc aggggctagt atctacgaca caccgagcgg cgaactaata
     6901 acgctcactg aagggaactc cggttccccg ccggcgcgca tgggtgagat tccttgaagt
     6961 tgagtattgg ccgtccgctc taccgaaagt tacgggcacc attcaacccg gtccagcacg
     7021 gcggccgggt aaccgacttg ctgccccgag aattatgcag catttttttg gtgtatgtgg
     7081 gccccaaatg aagtgcaggt caaaccttga cagtgacgac aaatcgttgg gcgggtccag
     7141 ggcgaatttt gcgacaacat gtcgaggctc agcaggaccg ct
//
